Addgene plasmid #120471: EF1a_OTX2_P2A_Hygro_Barcode
Purpose: Barcoded lentiviral vector to express OTX2 in mammalian cells under control of EF1a promoter. Barcoded for transcript detection in single cell RNA-seq.
Depositing lab: Prashant Mali. Depositing organization: University of California, San Diego (UCSD). Publication: Mapping Cellular Reprogramming via Pooled Overexpression Screens with Paired Fitness and Single-Cell RNA-Sequencing Readout. Parekh U, Wu Y, Zhao D, Worlikar A, Shah N, Zhang K, Mali P. Cell Syst. 2018 Nov 12. pii: S2405-4712(18)30433-2. doi: 10.1016/j.cels.2018.10.008. PubMed 30448000.
Backbone
  Vector backbone: Unknown
  Backbone size w/o insert (bp): 9514
  Vector type: Lentiviral
  Selectable markers: Hygromycin
Growth in bacteria
  Bacterial resistance: Ampicillin, 100 μg/mL
  Growth temperature: 37°C
  Growth strain: Stbl3
  Copy number: High Copy
Gene/Insert
  Gene/Insert name: OTX2
  Species: H. sapiens (human)
  Insert size (bp): 891
  Entrez Gene: OTX2 (a.k.a. CPHD6, MCOPS5)
  Promoter: EF1a
  Cloning method: Gibson Cloning
  Sequencing primers: 5′ 5'-ttctcaagcctcagacagtgg-3'
Terms and licenses: Academic/Nonprofit Terms; Industry Terms: Not Available to Industry
Depositor comments: 5' cloning site: BamHI (not destroyed), 3' cloning site: BamHI (not destroyed).
How to cite: EF1a_OTX2_P2A_Hygro_Barcode was a gift from Prashant Mali (Addgene plasmid # 120471 ; http://n2t.net/addgene:120471 ; RRID:Addgene_120471)
