[The description below was written by a language model from this plasmid's Addgene catalogue record and pLannotate feature annotations shown in this document.]
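Description:
EF1a_OTX2_P2A_Hygro_Barcode is a lentiviral transfer plasmid for constitutive expression of human OTX2, a homeodomain transcription factor involved in brain and sense-organ development, in mammalian cells. The name of the parental backbone is not recorded. The plasmid is maintained in E. coli through a high-copy ColE1/pUC-type origin with ampicillin resistance, and it also carries an f1 origin. Outside the viral region sits an SV40/EM7-driven bleomycin/Zeocin resistance cassette with an SV40 polyadenylation signal.

The viral genome is transcribed from a CMV enhancer/promoter fused to a truncated HIV-1 5' LTR, an arrangement typical of Tat-independent, third-generation-style vectors. It contains the Ψ packaging signal with a partial gag sequence, the Rev response element for nuclear export of the full-length RNA, and the cPPT/CTS. A second truncated LTR lies downstream, preceded by a loxP site and followed by a bGH polyadenylation signal. Between these elements, the EF-1α promoter drives the 891 bp OTX2 coding sequence, followed by the hygromycin phosphotransferase gene. According to the construct name, the two are joined by a P2A self-cleaving peptide, which the feature table does not annotate. A single transcript would therefore yield both the transcription factor and hygromycin resistance for selecting transduced cells.

The record states that the vector carries a barcode allowing the expressed transcript to be identified in single-cell RNA-seq, although the barcode's position is not annotated. The associated work used such vectors in pooled overexpression screens that paired fitness measurements with single-cell transcriptomic readouts to map cellular reprogramming.
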