Features (pLannotate 1.2.2; 33 found; start..end, strand, type, name):
     31..83      -  misc_feature   bom (fragment): basis of mobility region from pBR322
    238..617     +  enhancer       CMV enhancer: human cytomegalovirus immediate early enhancer
    618..817     +  promoter       CMV promoter: human cytomegalovirus (CMV) immediate early promoter
    835..1015    +  LTR            5' LTR (truncated): truncated 5' long terminal repeat (LTR) from HIV-1
   1062..1187    +  misc_feature   HIV-1 Ψ: packaging signal of human immunodeficiency virus type 1
   1171..1534    +  CDS            HIV-1 gag (fragment): gag protein from human immunodeficiency virus 1; gag
   1680..1913    +  misc_feature   RRE: The Rev response element (RRE) of HIV-1 allows for Rev-dependent mRNA export from the nucleus to the cytoplasm.
   2290..2390    +  CDS            Rev (fragment): human immunodeficiency virus 1 (HIV-1) Rev protein; rev; enhances nuclear export of unspliced and incompletely spliced viral mRNAs
   2440..2557    +  misc_feature   cPPT/CTS: central polypurine tract and central termination sequence of HIV-1
   2620..2686    +  CDS            small t antigen (fragment): SV40 (simian virus 40) small t antigen
   2693..3871    +  promoter       EF-1α promoter: strong constitutive promoter for human elongation factor EF-1α
   3888..3906    +  promoter       T7 promoter: promoter for bacteriophage T7 RNA polymerase
   3926..3962    -  misc_feature   MCS (fragment): pBluescript multiple cloning site
   3970..4860    +  CDS            OTX2: OTX2_HUMAN - Experimental evidence at protein level: Swiss-Prot protein existence level 1. Transcription factor probably involved in the development of the brain and the sense organs. Can bind to the bicoid/BCD target sequence (BTS): 5'-TCTAATCCC-3'. From Homo sapiens (Human).
   4927..5949    +  CDS            hph: KHYB_ECOLX - Experimental evidence at protein level: Swiss-Prot protein existence level 1. The aminoglycoside phosphotransferases achieve inactivation of their antibiotic substrates by phosphorylation. Only phosphorylates hygromycin and closely related compounds such as demethyl analogs and destomycin. From Escherichia coli.
   6033..6146    +  CDS            nef (fragment): NEF_HV1LA - Experimental evidence at protein level: Swiss-Prot protein existence level 1. Extracellular Nef protein targets CD4(+) T-lymphocytes for apoptosis by interacting with CXCR4 surface receptors. From Human immunodeficiency virus type 1 group M subtype B (isolate Lai) (HIV-1).
   6144..6177    +  protein_bind   loxP: Cre-mediated recombination occurs in the 8-bp core sequence (GCATACAT). Cre recombinase
   6202..6382    +  LTR            5' LTR (truncated): truncated 5' long terminal repeat (LTR) from HIV-1
   6414..6638    +  polyA_signal   bGH poly(A) signal: bovine growth hormone polyadenylation signal
   6642..6663    +  promoter       SV40 promoter (fragment): SV40 enhancer and early promoter
   6684..7112    +  rep_origin     f1 ori (sequence partly withheld): f1 bacteriophage origin of replication; arrow indicates direction of (+) strand synthesis
   7126..7455    +  promoter       SV40 promoter: SV40 enhancer and early promoter
   7503..7550    +  promoter       EM7 promoter: synthetic bacterial promoter&nbsp
   7569..7943    +  CDS            BleoR: antibiotic-binding protein; Sh ble from Streptoalloteichus hindustanus; confers resistance to bleomycin, phleomycin, and Zeocin™
   7953..8078    +  CDS            ble (fragment): BLE_KLEPN - Experimental evidence at protein level: Swiss-Prot protein existence level 1. Binding protein with a strong affinity to the bleomycin family of antibiotics. Binds to CL990; an antimitotic-antibiotic compound. From Klebsiella pneumoniae.
   8073..8194    +  polyA_signal   SV40 poly(A) signal: SV40 polyadenylation signal
   8267..8283    -  protein_bind   lac operator: The lac repressor binds to the lac operator to inhibit transcription in E. coli. This inhibition can be relieved by adding lactose or isopropyl-β-D-thiogalactopyranoside (IPTG). lac repressor encoded by lacI
   8291..8321    -  promoter       lac promoter: promoter for the E. coli lac operon
   8336..8357    -  protein_bind   CAP binding site: CAP binding activates transcription in the presence of cAMP. E. coli catabolite activator protein
   8370..8462    -  CDS            lacI (fragment): lac repressor; lacI; The lac repressor binds to the lac operator to inhibit transcription in E. coli. This inhibition can be relieved by adding lactose or isopropyl-β-D-thiogalactopyranoside (IPTG).
   8645..9233    -  rep_origin     ori: high-copy-number ColE1/pMB1/pBR322/pUC origin of replication
   9404..10264   -  CDS            AmpR: β-lactamase; bla; confers resistance to ampicillin, carbenicillin, and related antibiotics
  10265..10369   -  promoter       AmpR promoter: bla
>Addgene plasmid #120471 | EF1a_OTX2_P2A_Hygro_Barcode | addgene full sequence | sequence record 234652 | Addgene NGS Result
GTCGACGGATCGGGAGATCTCCCGATCCCCTATGGTGCACTCTCAGTACAATCTGCTCTGATGCCGCATA
GTTAAGCCAGTATCTGCTCCCTGCTTGTGTGTTGGAGGTCGCTGAGTAGTGCGCGAGCAAAATTTAAGCT
ACAACAAGGCAAGGCTTGACCGACAATTGCATGAAGAATCTGCTTAGGGTTAGGCGTTTTGCGCTGCTTC
GCGATGTACGGGCCAGATATACGCGTTGACATTGATTATTGACTAGTTATTAATAGTAATCAATTACGGG
GTCATTAGTTCATAGCCCATATATGGAGTTCCGCGTTACATAACTTACGGTAAATGGCCCGCCTGGCTGA
CCGCCCAACGACCCCCGCCCATTGACGTCAATAATGACGTATGTTCCCATAGTAACGCCAATAGGGACTT
TCCATTGACGTCAATGGGTGGAGTATTTACGGTAAACTGCCCACTTGGCAGTACATCAAGTGTATCATAT
GCCAAGTACGCCCCCTATTGACGTCAATGACGGTAAATGGCCCGCCTGGCATTATGCCCAGTACATGACC
TTATGGGACTTTCCTACTTGGCAGTACATCTACGTATTAGTCATCGCTATTACCATGGTGATGCGGTTTT
GGCAGTACATCAATGGGCGTGGATAGCGGTTTGACTCACGGGGATTTCCAAGTCTCCACCCCATTGACGT
CAATGGGAGTTTGTTTTGGCACCAAAATCAACGGGACTTTCCAAAATGTCGTAACAACTCCGCCCCATTG
ACGCAAATGGGCGGTAGGCGTGTACGGTGGGAGGTCTATATAAGCAGCGCGTTTTGCCTGTACTGGGTCT
CTCTGGTTAGACCAGATCTGAGCCTGGGAGCTCTCTGGCTAACTAGGGAACCCACTGCTTAAGCCTCAAT
AAAGCTTGCCTTGAGTGCTTCAAGTAGTGTGTGCCCGTCTGTTGTGTGACTCTGGTAACTAGAGATCCCT
CAGACCCTTTTAGTCAGTGTGGAAAATCTCTAGCAGTGGCGCCCGAACAGGGACTTGAAAGCGAAAGGGA
AACCAGAGGAGCTCTCTCGACGCAGGACTCGGCTTGCTGAAGCGCGCACGGCAAGAGGCGAGGGGCGGCG
ACTGGTGAGTACGCCAAAAATTTTGACTAGCGGAGGCTAGAAGGAGAGAGATGGGTGCGAGAGCGTCAGT
ATTAAGCGGGGGAGAATTAGATCGCGATGGGAAAAAATTCGGTTAAGGCCAGGGGGAAAGAAAAAATATA
AATTAAAACATATAGTATGGGCAAGCAGGGAGCTAGAACGATTCGCAGTTAATCCTGGCCTGTTAGAAAC
ATCAGAAGGCTGTAGACAAATACTGGGACAGCTACAACCATCCCTTCAGACAGGATCAGAAGAACTTAGA
TCATTATATAATACAGTAGCAACCCTCTATTGTGTGCATCAAAGGATAGAGATAAAAGACACCAAGGAAG
CTTTAGACAAGATAGAGGAAGAGCAAAACAAAAGTAAGACCACCGCACAGCAAGCGGCCGCTGATCTTCA
GACCTGGAGGAGGAGATATGAGGGACAATTGGAGAAGTGAATTATATAAATATAAAGTAGTAAAAATTGA
ACCATTAGGAGTAGCACCCACCAAGGCAAAGAGAAGAGTGGTGCAGAGAGAAAAAAGAGCAGTGGGAATA
GGAGCTTTGTTCCTTGGGTTCTTGGGAGCAGCAGGAAGCACTATGGGCGCAGCGTCAATGACGCTGACGG
TACAGGCCAGACAATTATTGTCTGGTATAGTGCAGCAGCAGAACAATTTGCTGAGGGCTATTGAGGCGCA
ACAGCATCTGTTGCAACTCACAGTCTGGGGCATCAAGCAGCTCCAGGCAAGAATCCTGGCTGTGGAAAGA
TACCTAAAGGATCAACAGCTCCTGGGGATTTGGGGTTGCTCTGGAAAACTCATTTGCACCACTGCTGTGC
CTTGGAATGCTAGTTGGAGTAATAAATCTCTGGAACAGATTTGGAATCACACGACCTGGATGGAGTGGGA
CAGAGAAATTAACAATTACACAAGCTTAATACACTCCTTAATTGAAGAATCGCAAAACCAGCAAGAAAAG
AATGAACAAGAATTATTGGAATTAGATAAATGGGCAAGTTTGTGGAATTGGTTTAACATAACAAATTGGC
TGTGGTATATAAAATTATTCATAATGATAGTAGGAGGCTTGGTAGGTTTAAGAATAGTTTTTGCTGTACT
TTCTATAGTGAATAGAGTTAGGCAGGGATATTCACCATTATCGTTTCAGACCCACCTCCCAACCCCGAGG
GGACCCGACAGGCCCGAAGGAATAGAAGAAGAAGGTGGAGAGAGAGACAGAGACAGATCCATTCGATTAG
TGAACGGATCGGCACTGCGTGCGCCAATTCTGCAGACAAATGGCAGTATTCATCCACAATTTTAAAAGAA
AAGGGGGGATTGGGGGGTACAGTGCAGGGGAAAGAATAGTAGACATAATAGCAACAGACATACAAACTAA
AGAATTACAAAAACAAATTACAAAAATTCAAAATTTTCGGGTTTATTACAGGGACAGCAGAGATCCAGTT
TGGTTAATTAATCGATAAGCTTTGCAAAGATGGATAAAGTTTTAAACAGAGAGGAATCTTTGCAGCTAAT
GGACCTTCTAGGTCTTGAAAGGAGTGGGAATTGGCTCCGGTGCCCGTCAGTGGGCAGAGCGCACATCGCC
CACAGTCCCCGAGAAGTTGGGGGGAGGGGTCGGCAATTGAACCGGTGCCTAGAGAAGGTGGCGCGGGGTA
AACTGGGAAAGTGATGTCGTGTACTGGCTCCGCCTTTTTCCCGAGGGTGGGGGAGAACCGTATATAAGTG
CAGTAGTCGCCGTGAACGTTCTTTTTCGCAACGGGTTTGCCGCCAGAACACAGGTAAGTGCCGTGTGTGG
TTCCCGCGGGCCTGGCCTCTTTACGGGTTATGGCCCTTGCGTGCCTTGAATTACTTCCACCTGGCTGCAG
TACGTGATTCTTGATCCCGAGCTTCGGGTTGGAAGTGGGTGGGAGAGTTCGAGGCCTTGCGCTTAAGGAG
CCCCTTCGCCTCGTGCTTGAGTTGAGGCCTGGCCTGGGCGCTGGGGCCGCCGCGTGCGAATCTGGTGGCA
CCTTCGCGCCTGTCTCGCTGCTTTCGATAAGTCTCTAGCCATTTAAAATTTTTGATGACCTGCTGCGACG
CTTTTTTTCTGGCAAGATAGTCTTGTAAATGCGGGCCAAGATCTGCACACTGGTATTTCGGTTTTTGGGG
CCGCGGGCGGCGACGGGGCCCGTGCGTCCCAGCGCACATGTTCGGCGAGGCGGGGCCTGCGAGCGCGGCC
ACCGAGAATCGGACGGGGGTAGTCTCAAGCTGGCCGGCCTGCTCTGGTGCCTGGCCTCGCGCCGCCGTGT
ATCGCCCCGCCCTGGGCGGCAAGGCTGGCCCGGTCGGCACCAGTTGCGTGAGCGGAAAGATGGCCGCTTC
CCGGCCCTGCTGCAGGGAGCTCAAAATGGAGGACGCGGCGCTCGGGAGAGCGGGCGGGTGAGTCACCCAC
ACAAAGGAAAAGGGCCTTTCCGTCCTCAGCCGTCGCTTCATGTGACTCCACGGAGTACCGGGCGCCGTCC
AGGCACCTCGATTAGTTCTCGAGCTTTTGGAGTACGTCGTCTTTAGGTTGGGGGGAGGGGTTTTATGCGA
TGGAGTTTCCCCACACTGAGTGGGTGGAGACTGAAGTTAGGCCAGCTTGGCACTTGATGTAATTCTCCTT
GGAATTTGCCCTTTTTGAGTTTGGATCTTGGTTCATTCTCAAGCCTCAGACAGTGGTTCAAAGTTTTTTT
CTTCCATTTCAGGTGTCGTGAGGAATTAGCTTGGTACTAATACGACTCACTATAGGGAGACCCAAGCTGG
CTAGGTAAGCTTGATATCGAATTCCTGCAGCCCGGGGGATCCCGCCACCATGATGTCTTATCTTAAGCAA
CCGCCTTACGCAGTCAATGGGCTGAGTCTGACCACTTCGGGTATGGACTTGCTGCACCCCTCCGTGGGCT
ACCCGGGGCCCTGGGCTTCTTGTCCCGCAGCCACCCCCCGGAAACAGCGCCGGGAGAGGACGACGTTCAC
TCGGGCGCAGCTAGATGTGCTGGAAGCACTGTTTGCCAAGACCCGGTACCCAGACATCTTCATGCGAGAG
GAGGTGGCACTGAAAATCAACTTGCCCGAGTCGAGGGTGCAGGTATGGTTTAAGAATCGAAGAGCTAAGT
GCCGCCAACAACAGCAACAACAGCAGAATGGAGGTCAAAACAAAGTGAGACCTGCCAAAAAGAAGACATC
TCCAGCTCGGGAAGTGAGTTCAGAGAGTGGAACAAGTGGCCAATTCACTCCCCCCTCTAGCACCTCAGTC
CCGACCATTGCCAGCAGCAGTGCTCCTGTGTCTATCTGGAGCCCAGCTTCCATCTCCCCACTGTCAGATC
CCTTGTCCACCTCCTCTTCCTGCATGCAGAGGTCCTATCCCATGACCTATACTCAGGCTTCAGGTTATAG
TCAAGGATATGCTGGCTCAACTTCCTACTTTGGGGGCATGGACTGTGGATCATATTTGACCCCTATGCAT
CACCAGCTTCCCGGACCAGGGGCCACACTCAGTCCCATGGGTACCAATGCAGTCACCAGCCATCTCAATC
AGTCCCCAGCTTCTCTTTCCACCCAGGGATATGGAGCTTCAAGCTTGGGTTTTAACTCAACCACTGATTG
CTTGGATTATAAGGACCAAACTGCCTCCTGGAAGCTTAACTTCAATGCTGACTGCTTGGATTATAAAGAT
CAGACATCCTCGTGGAAATTCCAGGTTTTGGGATCCGGCGCAACAAACTTCTCTCTGCTGAAACAAGCCG
GAGATGTCGAAGAGAATCCTGGACCGATGAAAAAGCCTGAACTCACCGCGACGTCTGTCGAGAAGTTTCT
GATCGAAAAGTTCGACAGCGTCTCCGACCTGATGCAGCTCTCGGAGGGCGAAGAATCTCGTGCTTTCAGC
TTCGATGTAGGAGGGCGTGGATATGTCCTGCGGGTAAATAGCTGCGCCGATGGTTTCTACAAAGATCGTT
ATGTTTATCGGCACTTTGCATCGGCCGCGCTCCCGATTCCGGAAGTGCTTGACATTGGGGAATTCAGCGA
GAGCCTGACCTATTGCATCTCCCGCCGTGCACAGGGTGTCACGTTGCAAGACCTGCCTGAAACCGAACTG
CCCGCTGTTCTGCAGCCGGTCGCGGAGGCCATGGATGCGATCGCTGCGGCCGATCTTAGCCAGACGAGCG
GGTTCGGCCCATTCGGACCGCAAGGAATCGGTCAATACACTACATGGCGTGATTTCATATGCGCGATTGC
TGATCCCCATGTGTATCACTGGCAAACTGTGATGGACGACACCGTCAGTGCGTCCGTCGCGCAGGCTCTC
GATGAGCTGATGCTTTGGGCCGAGGACTGCCCCGAAGTCCGGCACCTCGTGCACGCGGATTTCGGCTCCA
ACAATGTCCTGACGGACAATGGCCGCATAACAGCGGTCATTGACTGGAGCGAGGCGATGTTCGGGGATTC
CCAATACGAGGTCGCCAACATCTTCTTCTGGAGGCCGTGGTTGGCTTGTATGGAGCAGCAGACGCGCTAC
TTCGAGCGGAGGCATCCGGAGCTTGCAGGATCGCCGCGGCTCCGGGCGTATATGCTCCGCATTGGTCTTG
ACCAACTCTATCAGAGCTTGGTTGACGGCAATTTCGATGATGCAGCTTGGGCGCAGGGTCGATGCGACGC
AATCGTCCGATCCGGAGCCGGGACTGTCGGGCGTACACAAATCGCCCGCAGAAGCGCGGCCGTCTGGACC
GATGGCTGTGTAGAAGTACTCGCCGATAGTGGAAACCGACGCCCCAGCACTCGTCCGAGGGCAAAGGAAT
AAGTTAGAACTATTTCCTGGCTGTTACGCAGTTTTCCTCATAATTCATCACTACTGACGGGCTTGTTAAA
CAGTGAACCGCCCGCCCCACGACCCGCAGCGCCCGACCGAAAGGAGCGCACGACCCCATGCATCGAACAA
AAGAAAAGGGGGGACTGGAAGGGCTAATTCACTCCCAACGAAGACAAGATATCATAACTTCGTATAGCAT
ACATTATACGAAGTTATCGGCTAGCTGGTCCGGACTGTACTGGGTCTCTCTGGTTAGACCAGATCTGAGC
CTGGGAGCTCTCTGGCTAACTAGGGAACCCACTGCTTAAGCCTCAATAAAGCTTGCCTTGAGTGCTTCAA
GTAGTGTGTGCCCGTCTGTTGTGTGACTCTGGTAACTAGAGATCCCTCAGACCCTTTTAGTCAGTGTGGA
AAATCTCTAGCAGGGCCCGTTTAAACCCGCTGATCAGCCTCGACTGTGCCTTCTAGTTGCCAGCCATCTG
TTGTTTGCCCCTCCCCCGTGCCTTCCTTGACCCTGGAAGGTGCCACTCCCACTGTCCTTTCCTAATAAAA
TGAGGAAATTGCATCGCATTGTCTGAGTAGGTGTCATTCTATTCTGGGGGGTGGGGTGGGGCAGGACAGC
AAGGGGGAGGATTGGGAAGACAATAGCAGGCATGCTGGGGATGCGGTGGGCTCTATGGCTTCTGAGGCGG
AAAGAACCAGCTGGGGCTCTAGGGGGTATCCCC
[124 nt withheld, positions 6684-6807]
C
[91 nt withheld, positions 6809-6899]
A
[49 nt withheld, positions 6901-6949]
CCTTTGACGTTGGAGTCCACGTTCTTT
[37 nt withheld, positions 6977-7013]
ACCCTATCTCGGTCTATTCTTTTGATTTATAAGGGATTTTGCCGATTTCGGCCTATTGGTTAAAAAATGA
GCTGATTTAACAAAAATTTAACGCGAATTAATTCTGTGGAATGTGTGTCAGTTAGGGTGTGGAAAGTCCC
CAGGCTCCCCAGCAGGCAGAAGTATGCAAAGCATGCATCTCAATTAGTCAGCAACCAGGTGTGGAAAGTC
CCCAGGCTCCCCAGCAGGCAGAAGTATGCAAAGCATGCATCTCAATTAGTCAGCAACCATAGTCCCGCCC
CTAACTCCGCCCATCCCGCCCCTAACTCCGCCCAGTTCCGCCCATTCTCCGCCCCATGGCTGACTAATTT
TTTTTATTTATGCAGAGGCCGAGGCCGCCTCTGCCTCTGAGCTATTCCAGAAGTAGTGAGGAGGCTTTTT
TGGAGGCCTAGGCTTTTGCAAAAAGCTCCCGGGAGCTTGTATATCCATTTTCGGATCTGATCAGCACGTG
TTGACAATTAATCATCGGCATAGTATATCGGCATAGTATAATACGACAAGGTGAGGAACTAAACCATGGC
CAAGTTGACCAGTGCCGTTCCGGTGCTCACCGCGCGCGACGTCGCCGGAGCGGTCGAGTTCTGGACCGAC
CGGCTCGGGTTCTCCCGGGACTTCGTGGAGGACGACTTCGCCGGTGTGGTCCGGGACGACGTGACCCTGT
TCATCAGCGCGGTCCAGGACCAGGTGGTGCCGGACAACACCCTGGCCTGGGTGTGGGTGCGCGGCCTGGA
CGAGCTGTACGCCGAGTGGTCGGAGGTCGTGTCCACGAACTTCCGGGACGCCTCCGGGCCGGCCATGACC
GAGATCGGCGAGCAGCCGTGGGGGCGGGAGTTCGCCCTGCGCGACCCGGCCGGCAACTGCGTGCACTTCG
TGGCCGAGGAGCAGGACTGACACGTGCTACGAGATTTCGATTCCACCGCCGCCTTCTATGAAAGGTTGGG
CTTCGGAATCGTTTTCCGGGACGCCGGCTGGATGATCCTCCAGCGCGGGGATCTCATGCTGGAGTTCTTC
GCCCACCCCAACTTGTTTATTGCAGCTTATAATGGTTACAAATAAAGCAATAGCATCACAAATTTCACAA
ATAAAGCATTTTTTTCACTGCATTCTAGTTGTGGTTTGTCCAAACTCATCAATGTATCTTATCATGTCTG
TATACCGTCGACCTCTAGCTAGAGCTTGGCGTAATCATGGTCATAGCTGTTTCCTGTGTGAAATTGTTAT
CCGCTCACAATTCCACACAACATACGAGCCGGAAGCATAAAGTGTAAAGCCTGGGGTGCCTAATGAGTGA
GCTAACTCACATTAATTGCGTTGCGCTCACTGCCCGCTTTCCAGTCGGGAAACCTGTCGTGCCAGCTGCA
TTAATGAATCGGCCAACGCGCGGGGAGAGGCGGTTTGCGTATTGGGCGCTCTTCCGCTTCCTCGCTCACT
GACTCGCTGCGCTCGGTCGTTCGGCTGCGGCGAGCGGTATCAGCTCACTCAAAGGCGGTAATACGGTTAT
CCACAGAATCAGGGGATAACGCAGGAAAGAACATGTGAGCAAAAGGCCAGCAAAAGGCCAGGAACCGTAA
AAAGGCCGCGTTGCTGGCGTTTTTCCATAGGCTCCGCCCCCCTGACGAGCATCACAAAAATCGACGCTCA
AGTCAGAGGTGGCGAAACCCGACAGGACTATAAAGATACCAGGCGTTTCCCCCTGGAAGCTCCCTCGTGC
GCTCTCCTGTTCCGACCCTGCCGCTTACCGGATACCTGTCCGCCTTTCTCCCTTCGGGAAGCGTGGCGCT
TTCTCATAGCTCACGCTGTAGGTATCTCAGTTCGGTGTAGGTCGTTCGCTCCAAGCTGGGCTGTGTGCAC
GAACCCCCCGTTCAGCCCGACCGCTGCGCCTTATCCGGTAACTATCGTCTTGAGTCCAACCCGGTAAGAC
ACGACTTATCGCCACTGGCAGCAGCCACTGGTAACAGGATTAGCAGAGCGAGGTATGTAGGCGGTGCTAC
AGAGTTCTTGAAGTGGTGGCCTAACTACGGCTACACTAGAAGAACAGTATTTGGTATCTGCGCTCTGCTG
AAGCCAGTTACCTTCGGAAAAAGAGTTGGTAGCTCTTGATCCGGCAAACAAACCACCGCTGGTAGCGGTG
GTTTTTTTGTTTGCAAGCAGCAGATTACGCGCAGAAAAAAAGGATCTCAAGAAGATCCTTTGATCTTTTC
TACGGGGTCTGACGCTCAGTGGAACGAAAACTCACGTTAAGGGATTTTGGTCATGAGATTATCAAAAAGG
ATCTTCACCTAGATCCTTTTAAATTAAAAATGAAGTTTTAAATCAATCTAAAGTATATATGAGTAAACTT
GGTCTGACAGTTACCAATGCTTAATCAGTGAGGCACCTATCTCAGCGATCTGTCTATTTCGTTCATCCAT
AGTTGCCTGACTCCCCGTCGTGTAGATAACTACGATACGGGAGGGCTTACCATCTGGCCCCAGTGCTGCA
ATGATACCGCGAGACCCACGCTCACCGGCTCCAGATTTATCAGCAATAAACCAGCCAGCCGGAAGGGCCG
AGCGCAGAAGTGGTCCTGCAACTTTATCCGCCTCCATCCAGTCTATTAATTGTTGCCGGGAAGCTAGAGT
AAGTAGTTCGCCAGTTAATAGTTTGCGCAACGTTGTTGCCATTGCTACAGGCATCGTGGTGTCACGCTCG
TCGTTTGGTATGGCTTCATTCAGCTCCGGTTCCCAACGATCAAGGCGAGTTACATGATCCCCCATGTTGT
GCAAAAAAGCGGTTAGCTCCTTCGGTCCTCCGATCGTTGTCAGAAGTAAGTTGGCCGCAGTGTTATCACT
CATGGTTATGGCAGCACTGCATAATTCTCTTACTGTCATGCCATCCGTAAGATGCTTTTCTGTGACTGGT
GAGTACTCAACCAAGTCATTCTGAGAATAGTGTATGCGGCGACCGAGTTGCTCTTGCCCGGCGTCAATAC
GGGATAATACCGCGCCACATAGCAGAACTTTAAAAGTGCTCATCATTGGAAAACGTTCTTCGGGGCGAAA
ACTCTCAAGGATCTTACCGCTGTTGAGATCCAGTTCGATGTAACCCACTCGTGCACCCAACTGATCTTCA
GCATCTTTTACTTTCACCAGCGTTTCTGGGTGAGCAAAAACAGGAAGGCAAAATGCCGCAAAAAAGGGAA
TAAGGGCGACACGGAAATGTTGAATACTCATACTCTTCCTTTTTCAATATTATTGAAGCATTTATCAGGG
TTATTGTCTCATGAGCGGATACATATTTGAATGTATTTAGAAAAATAAACAAATAGGGGTTCCGCGCACA
TTTCCCCGAAAAGTGCCACCTGAC
