>Addgene plasmid #120471 | EF1a_OTX2_P2A_Hygro_Barcode | depositor partial sequence | sequence record 228781 | OTX2 gene
ATGATGTCTTATCTTAAGCAACCGCCTTACGCAGTCAATGGGCTGAGTCTGACCACTTCGGGTATGGACT
TGCTGCACCCCTCCGTGGGCTACCCGGGGCCCTGGGCTTCTTGTCCCGCAGCCACCCCCCGGAAACAGCG
CCGGGAGAGGACGACGTTCACTCGGGCGCAGCTAGATGTGCTGGAAGCACTGTTTGCCAAGACCCGGTAC
CCAGACATCTTCATGCGAGAGGAGGTGGCACTGAAAATCAACTTGCCCGAGTCGAGGGTGCAGGTATGGT
TTAAGAATCGAAGAGCTAAGTGCCGCCAACAACAGCAACAACAGCAGAATGGAGGTCAAAACAAAGTGAG
ACCTGCCAAAAAGAAGACATCTCCAGCTCGGGAAGTGAGTTCAGAGAGTGGAACAAGTGGCCAATTCACT
CCCCCCTCTAGCACCTCAGTCCCGACCATTGCCAGCAGCAGTGCTCCTGTGTCTATCTGGAGCCCAGCTT
CCATCTCCCCACTGTCAGATCCCTTGTCCACCTCCTCTTCCTGCATGCAGAGGTCCTATCCCATGACCTA
TACTCAGGCTTCAGGTTATAGTCAAGGATATGCTGGCTCAACTTCCTACTTTGGGGGCATGGACTGTGGA
TCATATTTGACCCCTATGCATCACCAGCTTCCCGGACCAGGGGCCACACTCAGTCCCATGGGTACCAATG
CAGTCACCAGCCATCTCAATCAGTCCCCAGCTTCTCTTTCCACCCAGGGATATGGAGCTTCAAGCTTGGG
TTTTAACTCAACCACTGATTGCTTGGATTATAAGGACCAAACTGCCTCCTGGAAGCTTAACTTCAATGCT
GACTGCTTGGATTATAAAGATCAGACATCCTCGTGGAAATTCCAGGTTTTG
