>Addgene plasmid #120471 | EF1a_OTX2_P2A_Hygro_Barcode | depositor partial sequence | sequence record 228782 | OTX2 barcode
AGTTTTCCTCATAATTCATCA
